>Addgene plasmid #167231 | pJBL7062 | addgene full sequence | sequence record 331124 | Addgene NGS Result
TGCCGCAAAAAAGGGAATAAGGGCGACACGGAAATGTTGAATACTCATACTCTTCCTTTTTCAATATTAT
TGAAGCATTTATCAGGGTTATTGTCTCATGAGCGGATACATATTTGAATGTATTTAGAAAAATAAACAAA
TAGGGGTTCCGCGCACATTTCCCCGAAAAGTGCCACCTGACGTCTAAGAAACCATTATTATCATGACATT
AACCTATAAAAATAGGCGTATCACGAGGCCCTTTCGTCTCGCGCGTTTCGGTGATGACGGTGAAAACCTC
TGACACATGCAGCTCCCGGAGACGGTCACAGCTTGTCTGTAAGCGGATGCCGGGAGCAGACAAGCCCGTC
AGGGCGCGTCAGCGGGTGTTGGCGGGTGTCGGGGCTGGCTTAACTATGCGGCATCAGAGCAGATTGTACT
GAGAGTGCACCATATGCGGTGTGAAATACCGCACAGATGCGTAAGGAGAAAATACCGCATCAGGCGCCAT
TCGCCATTCAGGCTGCGCAACTGTTGGGAAGGGCGATCGGTGCGGGCCTCTTCGCTATTACGCCAGCTGG
CGAAAGGGGGATGTGCTGCAAGGCGATTAAGTTGGGTAACGCCAGGGTTTTCCCAGTCACGACGTTGTAA
AACGACGGCCAGTAAGATCTCGGCTGAATTCTAAAAGATCTTTCTTGACCTTCCCCTTGCTGGAAGGTTT
ATCCTCGGTTACGTCGACTCTCGAGTGAGATTGTTGACGGTACCGTATTTTGGATCTAGAAGGAAGGATC
TATGAGAGGATCGCATCACCATCACCATCACGGATCCAACACGATTAACATCGCTAAGAACGACTTCTCT
GACATCGAACTGGCTGCTATCCCGTTCAACACTCTGGCTGACCATTACGGTGAGCGTTTAGCTCGCGAAC
AGTTGGCCCTTGAGCATGAGTCTTACGAGATGGGTGAAGCACGCTTCCGCAAGATGTTTGAGCGTCAACT
TAAAGCTGGTGAGGTTGCGGATAACGCTGCCGCCAAGCCTCTCATCACTACCCTACTCCCTAAGATGATT
GCACGCATCAACGACTGGTTTGAGGAAGTGAAAGCTAAGCGCGGCAAGCGCCCGACAGCCTTCCAGTTCC
TGCAAGAAATCAAGCCGGAAGCCGTAGCGTACATCACCATTAAGACCACTCTGGCTTGCCTAACCAGTGC
TGACAATACAACCGTTCAGGCTGTAGCAAGCGCAATCGGTCGGGCCATTGAGGACGAGGCTCGCTTCGGT
CGTATCCGTGACCTTGAAGCTAAGCACTTCAAGAAAAACGTTGAGGAACAACTCAACAAGCGCGTAGGGC
ACGTCTACAAGAAAGCATTTATGCAAGTTGTCGAGGCTGACATGCTCTCTAAGGGTCTACTCGGTGGCGA
GGCGTGGTCTTCGTGGCATAAGGAAGACTCTATTCATGTAGGAGTACGCTGCATCGAGATGCTCATTGAG
TCAACCGGAATGGTTAGCTTACACCGCCAAAATGCTGGCGTAGTAGGTCAAGACTCTGAGACTATCGAAC
TCGCACCTGAATACGCTGAGGCTATCGCAACCCGTGCAGGTGCGCTGGCTGGCATCTCTCCGATGTTCCA
ACCTTGCGTAGTTCCTCCTAAGCCGTGGACTGGCATTACTGGTGGTGGCTATTGGGCTAACGGTCGTCGT
CCTCTGGCGCTGGTGCGTACTCACAGTAAGAAAGCACTGATGCGCTACGAAGACGTTTACATGCCTGAGG
TGTACAAAGCGATTAACATTGCGCAAAACACCGCATGGAAAATCAACAAGAAAGTCCTAGCGGTCGCCAA
CGTAATCACCAAGTGGAAGCATTGTCCGGTCGAGGACATCCCTGCGATTGAGCGTGAAGAACTCCCGATG
AAACCGGAAGACATCGACATGAATCCTGAGGCTCTCACCGCGTGGAAACGTGCTGCCGCTGCTGTGTACC
GCAAGGACAAGGCTCGCAAGTCTCGCCGTATCAGCCTTGAGTTCATGCTTGAGCAAGCCAATAAGTTTGC
TAACCATAAGGCCATCTGGTTCCCTTACAACATGGACTGGCGCGGTCGTGTTTACGCTGTGTCAATGTTC
AACCCGCAAGGTAACGATATGACCAAAGGACTGCTTACGCTGGCGAAAGGTAAACCAATCGGTAAGGAAG
GTTACTACTGGCTGAAAATCCACGGTGCAAACTGTGCGGGTGTCGATAAGGTTCCGTTCCCTGAGCGCAT
CAAGTTCATTGAGGAAAACCACGAGAACATCATGGCTTGCGCTAAGTCTCCACTGGAGAACACTTGGTGG
GCTGAGCAAGATTCTCCGTTCTGCTTCCTTGCATTCTGCTTTGAGTACGCTGGGGTACAGCACCACGGCC
TGAGCTATAACTGCTCCCTTCCGCTGGCGTTTGACGGGTCTTGCTCTGGCATCCAGCACTTCTCCGCGAT
GCTCCGAGATGAGGTAGGTGGTCGCGCGGTTAACTTGCTTCCTAGTGAAACCGTTCAGGACATCTACGGG
ATTGTTGCTAAGAAAGTCAACGAGATTCTACAAGCAGACGCAATCAATGGGACCGATAACGAAGTAGTTA
CCGTGACCGATGAGAACACTGGTGAAATCTCTGAGAAAGTCAAGCTGGGCACTAAGGCACTGGCTGGTCA
ATGGCTGGCTTACGGTGTTACTCGCAGTGTGACTAAGCGTTCAGTCATGACGCTGGCTTACGGGTCCAAA
GAGTTCGGCTTCCGTCAACAAGTGCTGGAAGATACCATTCAGCCAGCTATTGATTCCGGCAAGGGTCTGA
TGTTCACTCAGCCGAATCAGGCTGCTGGATACATGGCTAAGCTGATTTGGGAATCTGTGAGCGTGACGGT
GGTAGCTGCGGTTGAAGCAATGAACTGGCTTAAGTCTGCTGCTAAGCTGCTGGCTGCTGAGGTCAAAGAT
AAGAAGACTGGAGAGATTCTTCGCAAGCGTTGCGCTGCGCATTGGGTAACTCCTGATGGTTTCCCTGTGT
GGCAGGAATACAAGAAGCCTATTAAAACGCGCATCTCTATAATGTTCCTCGGTCAGTTCACCTTAAAGCC
TACCATTAACACCAACAAAGATAGCGAGATTGATGCACGCAAACAGGTGTCTGGTATCGCTCCTAACTTT
GTACACAGCCAAGACGGTAGCCACCTTCGTAAGACTGTAGTGTGGGCACACGAGAAGTACGGAATCGAAT
CTTTTGCACTGATTCACGACTCCTTCGGTACCATTCCGGCTGACGCTGCGAACCTGTTCAAAGCAGTGCG
CGAAACTATGGTTGACACATATGAGTCTTGTGATGTACTGGCTGATTTCTACGACCAGTTCGCTGACCAG
TTGCACGAGTCTCAATTGGACAAAATGCCAGCACTTCCGGCTAAAGGTAACTTGAACCTCCGTGACATCT
TAGAGTCGGACTTCGCGTTCGCGTAATAAGGATCTGAAGCTTGGGCCCGAACAAAAACTCATCTCAGAAG
AGGATCTGAATAGCGCCGTCGACCATCATCATCATCATTGAGTTTAAACGGTCTCCAGCTTGGCTGTTTT
GGCGGATGAGAGAAGATTTTCAGCCTGATACAGATTAAATCAGAACGCAGAAGCGGTCTGATAAAACAGA
ATTTGCCTGGCGGCAGTAGCGCGGTGGTCCCACCTGACCCCATGCCGAACTCAGAAGTGAAACGCCGTAG
CGCCGATGGTAGTGTGGGGTCTCCCCATGCGAGAGTAGGGAACTGCCAGGCATCAAATAAAACGAAAGGC
TCAGTCGAAAGACTGGGCCTTTCGTTTTATCTGTTGTTTGTCGGTGAACTCTGAAAGGAGGAACTATATC
CGGATCGAGATCCTCTAGAGTCGACCTGCAGGCATGCAAGCTTGGCGTAATCATGGTCATAGCTGTTTCC
TGTGTGAAATTGTTATCCGCTCACAATTCCACACAACATACGAGCCGGAAGCATAAAGTGTAAAGCCTGG
GGTGCCTAATGAGTGAGCTAACTCACATTAATTGCGTTGCGCTCACTGCCCGCTTTCCAGTCGGGAAACC
TGTCGTGCCAGCTGCATTAATGAATCGGCCAACGCGCGGGGAGAGGCGGTTTGCGTATTGGGCGCTCTTC
CGCTTCCTCGCTCACTGACTCGCTGCGCTCGGTCGTTCGGCTGCGGCGAGCGGTATCAGCTCACTCAAAG
GCGGTAATACGGTTATCCACAGAATCAGGGGATAACGCAGGAAAGAACATGTGAGCAAAAGGCCAGCAAA
GGCCAGGAACCGTAAAAAGGCCGCGTTGCTGGCGTTTTTCCATAGGCTCCGCCCCCCTGACGAGCATCAC
AAAAATCGACGCTCAAGTCAGAGGTGGCGAAACCCGACAGGACTATAAAGATACCAGGCGTTTCCCCCTG
GAAGCTCCCTCGTGCGCTCTCCTGTTCCGACCCTGCCGCTTACCGGATACCTGTCCGCCTTTCTCCCTTC
GGGAAGCGTGGCGCTTTCTCATAGCTCACGCTGTAGGTATCTCAGTTCGGTGTAGGTCGTTCGCTCCAAG
CTGGGCTGTGTGCACGAACCCCCCGTTCAGCCCGACCGCTGCGCCTTATCCGGTAACTATCGTCTTGAGT
CCAACCCGGTAAGACACGACTTATCGCCACTGGCAGCAGCCACTGGTAACAGGATTAGCAGAGCGAGGTA
TGTAGGCGGTGCTACAGAGTTCTTGAAGTGGTGGCCTAACTACGGCTACACTAGAAGAACAGTATTTGGT
ATCTGCGCTCTGCTGAAGCCAGTTACCTTCGGAAAAAGAGTTGGTAGCTCTTGATCCGGCAAACAAACCA
CCGCTGGTAGCGGTGGTTTTTTTGTTTGCAAGCAGCAGATTACGCGCAGAAAAAAAGGATCTCAAGAAGA
TCCTTTGATCTTTTCTACGGGGTCTGACGCTCAGTGGAACGAAAACTCACGTTAAGGGATTTTGGTCATG
AGATTATCAAAAAGGATCTTCACCTAGATCCTTTTAAATTAAAAATGAAGTTTTAAATCAATCTAAAGTA
TATATGAGTAAACTTGGTCTGACAGTTACCAATGCTTAATCAGTGAGGCACCTATCTCAGCGATCTGTCT
ATTTCGTTCATCCATAGTTGCCTGACTCCCCGTCGTGTAGATAACTACGATACGGGAGGGCTTACCATCT
GGCCCCAGTGCTGCAATGATACCGCGAGACCCACGCTCACCGGCTCCAGATTTATCAGCAATAAACCAGC
CAGCCGGAAGGGCCGAGCGCAGAAGTGGTCCTGCAACTTTATCCGCCTCCATCCAGTCTATTAATTGTTG
CCGGGAAGCTAGAGTAAGTAGTTCGCCAGTTAATAGTTTGCGCAACGTTGTTGCCATTGCTACAGGCATC
GTGGTGTCACGCTCGTCGTTTGGTATGGCTTCATTCAGCTCCGGTTCCCAACGATCAAGGCGAGTTACAT
GATCCCCCATGTTGTGCAAAAAAGCGGTTAGCTCCTTCGGTCCTCCGATCGTTGTCAGAAGTAAGTTGGC
CGCAGTGTTATCACTCATGGTTATGGCAGCACTGCATAATTCTCTTACTGTCATGCCATCCGTAAGATGC
TTTTCTGTGACTGGTGAGTACTCAACCAAGTCATTCTGAGAATAGTGTATGCGGCGACCGAGTTGCTCTT
GCCCGGCGTCAATACGGGATAATACCGCGCCACATAGCAGAACTTTAAAAGTGCTCATCATTGGAAAACG
TTCTTCGGGGCGAAAACTCTCAAGGATCTTACCGCTGTTGAGATCCAGTTCGATGTAACCCACTCGTGCA
CCCAACTGATCTTCAGCATCTTTTACTTTCACCAGCGTTTCTGGGTGAGCAAAAACAGGAAGGCAAAA
Features (pLannotate 1.2.2; 15 found; start..end, strand, type, name):
     49..153     -  promoter       AmpR promoter: bla
    248..283     +  CDS            rop (fragment): Rop protein, which maintains plasmids at low copy number; rop
    385..484     +  misc_feature   bom (fragment): basis of mobility region from pBR322
    490..643     -  CDS            lacZα (fragment): LacZα fragment of β-galactosidase; lacZ fragment
    784..801     +  CDS            7xHis (fragment): 6xHis affinity tag
    808..3453    +  CDS            RPOL_BPT7: Experimental evidence at protein level: Swiss-Prot protein existence level 1. Highly processive DNA-dependent RNA polymerase that catalyzes the transcription of class II and class III viral genes. Recognizes a specific promoter sequence and enters first into an 'abortive phase' where very short transcripts are synthesized and released before proceeding to the processive transcription of long RNA chains. Unwinds the double-stranded DNA to expose the coding strand for templating. Participates in the initiation of viral DNA replication presumably by making primers accessible to the DNA polymerase
   3645..3760    +  ncRNA          5S rRNA: Accession: RF00001 - 5S ribosomal RNA
   3764..3810    +  terminator     rrnB T1 terminator: transcription terminator T1 from the E. coli rrnB gene
   3859..3893    +  misc_feature   MCS (fragment): pUC18/19 multiple cloning site
   3930..3946    -  protein_bind   lac operator: The lac repressor binds to the lac operator to inhibit transcription in E. coli. This inhibition can be relieved by adding lactose or isopropyl-β-D-thiogalactopyranoside (IPTG). lac repressor encoded by lacI
   3954..3984    -  promoter       lac promoter: promoter for the E. coli lac operon
   3999..4020    -  protein_bind   CAP binding site: CAP binding activates transcription in the presence of cAMP. E. coli catabolite activator protein
   4033..4125    -  CDS            lacI (fragment): lac repressor; lacI; The lac repressor binds to the lac operator to inhibit transcription in E. coli. This inhibition can be relieved by adding lactose or isopropyl-β-D-thiogalactopyranoside (IPTG).
   4307..4895    -  rep_origin     ori: high-copy-number ColE1/pMB1/pBR322/pUC origin of replication
   5066..48      -  CDS            AmpR (across the origin): β-lactamase; bla; confers resistance to ampicillin, carbenicillin, and related antibiotics
