[The description below was written by a language model from this plasmid's Addgene catalogue record and pLannotate feature annotations shown in this document.]
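Description:
pJBL7062 is a 5,878 nt synthetic-biology plasmid built on the pUC19 backbone and described as a cell-free cascaded copper sensor. It is propagated in E. coli at high copy from the ColE1/pUC-type origin and selected with ampicillin through the β-lactamase gene and its own promoter. Remnants of the parental vector are scattered around the insert, including fragments of lacZα, the pUC multiple cloning site, the lac promoter, lac operator and CAP binding site, and short pieces annotated as rop, bom and lacI. These appear to be backbone carry-over rather than functional parts of the sensor.

The insert, named pCue-AKSIRV, was introduced by Gibson assembly. The annotated payload is an open reading frame matching bacteriophage T7 RNA polymerase, preceded by an N-terminal 6xHis tag and followed by a 5S rRNA segment and the rrnB T1 transcription terminator. The promoter upstream of this coding sequence was not annotated by the feature-calling software. The insert name suggests a copper-responsive Cue-type promoter, though the record does not define it explicitly. "AKSIRV" likely denotes a particular T7 RNA polymerase variant, but its nature is likewise not stated.

Taken with the stated purpose, the arrangement suggests a two-stage cascade: copper-dependent transcription would produce T7 RNA polymerase, which could then drive a T7 promoter-controlled reporter supplied on a separate template, amplifying the signal. That downstream reporter and any copper-sensing regulator are not encoded among the annotated features. The associated publication places the plasmid among at-home, cell-free educational modules on transcriptional regulation and environmental water quality monitoring.
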