Addgene plasmid #167231: pJBL7062
Purpose: cell-free cascaded copper sensor
Depositing lab: Julius Lucks. Depositing organization: Northwestern University. Publication: At-Home, Cell-Free Synthetic Biology Education Modules for Transcriptional Regulation and Environmental Water Quality Monitoring. Jung JK, Rasor BJ, Rybnicky GA, Silverman AD, Standeven J, Kuhn R, Granito T, Ekas HM, Wang BM, Karim AS, Lucks JB, Jewett MC. ACS Synth Biol. 2023 Oct 20;12(10):2909-2921. doi: 10.1021/acssynbio.3c00223. Epub 2023 Sep 12. PubMed 37699423.
Backbone
  Vector backbone: pUC19
  Vector type: Synthetic Biology
Growth in bacteria
  Bacterial resistance: Ampicillin, 100 μg/mL
  Growth temperature: 37°C
  Growth strain: DH5alpha
  Copy number: High Copy
Gene/Insert
  Gene/Insert name: pCue-AKSIRV
  Species: Other
  Tag / fusion protein: 6X His (N terminal on insert)
  Cloning method: Gibson Cloning
Terms and licenses: Academic/Nonprofit Terms; Industry Terms: Not Available to Industry
How to cite: pJBL7062 was a gift from Julius Lucks (Addgene plasmid # 167231 ; http://n2t.net/addgene:167231 ; RRID:Addgene_167231)
